>Addgene plasmid #156738 | pD649-HAsp-PSG2-Fc(DAPA)-AviTag-6xHis | depositor full sequence | sequence record 302585 | Full Sequence
TTTCAATATTATTGAAGCATTTATCAGGGTTATTGTCTCATGAGCGGATACATATTTGAATGTATTTAGA
AAAATAAACAAATAGGGGTCAGTGTTACAACCAATTAACCAATTCTGAACATTATCGCGAGCCCATTTAT
ACCTGAATATGGCTCATAACACCCCTTGCTCATGACCAAAATCCCTTAACGTGAGTTACGCGCGCGTCGT
TCCACTGAGCGTCAGACCCCGTAGAAAAGATCAAAGGATCTTCTTGAGATCCTTTTTTTCTGCGCGTAAT
CTGCTGCTTGCAAACAAAAAAACCACCGCTACCAGCGGTGGTTTGTTTGCCGGATCAAGAGCTACCAACT
CTTTTTCCGAAGGTAACTGGCTTCAGCAGAGCGCAGATACCAAATACTGTTCTTCTAGTGTAGCCGTAGT
TAGCCCACCACTTCAAGAACTCTGTAGCACCGCCTACATACCTCGCTCTGCTAATCCTGTTACCAGTGGC
TGCTGCCAGTGGCGATAAGTCGTGTCTTACCGGGTTGGACTCAAGACGATAGTTACCGGATAAGGCGCAG
CGGTCGGGCTGAACGGGGGGTTCGTGCACACAGCCCAGCTTGGAGCGAACGACCTACACCGAACTGAGAT
ACCTACAGCGTGAGCTATGAGAAAGCGCCACGCTTCCCGAAGGGAGAAAGGCGGACAGGTATCCGGTAAG
CGGCAGGGTCGGAACAGGAGAGCGCACGAGGGAGCTTCCAGGGGGAAACGCCTGGTATCTTTATAGTCCT
GTCGGGTTTCGCCACCTCTGACTTGAGCGTCGATTTTTGTGATGCTCGTCAGGGGGGCGGAGCCTATGGA
AAAACGCCAGCAACGCGGCCTTTTTACGGTTCCTGGCCTTTTGCTGGCCTTTTGCTCACATGTTCTTTCC
TGCGTTATCCCCTGATTCTGTGGATAACCGTATTACCGCCTTTGAGTGAGCTGATACCGCTCGCCGCAGC
CGAACGACCGAGCGCAGCGAGTCAGTGAGCGAGGAAGCGGAAGGCGAGAGTAGGGAACTGCCAGGCATCA
AACTAAGCAGAAGGCCCCTGACGGATGGCCTTTTTGCGTTTCTACAAACTCTTTCTGTGTTGTAAAACGA
CGGCCAGTCTTAAGCTCGGGCCCCCTGGGCGGTTCTGATAACGAGTAATCGTTAATCCGCAAATAACGTA
AAAACCCGCTTCGGCGGGTTTTTTTATGGGGGGAGTTTAGGGAAAGAGCATTTGTCAGAATATTTAAGGG
CGCCTGTCACTTTGCTTGATATATGAGAATTATTTAACCTTATAAATGAGAAAAAAGCAACGCACTTTAA
ATAAGATACGTTGCTTTTTCGATTGATGAACACCTATAATTAAACTATTCATCTATTATTTATGATTTTT
TGTATATACAATATTTCTAGTTTGTTAAAGAGAATTAAGAAAATAAATCTCGAAAATAATAAAGGGAAAA
TCAGTTTTTGATATCAAAATTATACATGTCAACGATAATACAAAATATAATACAAACTATAAGATGTTAT
CAGTATTTATTATCATTTAGAATAAATTTTGTGTCGCCCTTAATTGTGAGCGGATAACAATTACGAGCTT
CATGCACAGTGGCGTTGACTCAATATTGGCCATTAGCCATATTATTCATTGGTTATATAGCATAAATCAA
TATTGGCTATTGGCCATTGCATACGTTGTATCTATATCATAATATGTACATTTATATTGGCTCATGTCCA
ATATGACCGCCATGTTGGCATTGATTATTGACTAGTTATTAATAGTAATCAATTACGGGGTCATTAGTTC
ATAGCCCATATATGGAGTTCCGCGTTACATAACTTACGGTAAATGGCCCGCCTGGCTGACCGCCCAACGA
CCCCCGCCCATTGACGTCAATAATGACGTATGTTCCCATAGTAACGCCAATAGGGACTTTCCATTGACGT
CAATGGGTGGAGTATTTACGGTAAACTGCCCACTTGGCAGTACATCAAGTGTATCATATGCCAAGTACGC
CCCCTATTGACGTCAATGACGGTAAATGGCCCGCCTGGCATTATGCCCAGTACATGACCTTATGGGACTT
TCCTACTTGGCAGTACATCTACGTATTAGTCATCGCTATTACCATGGTGATGCGGTTTTGGCAGTACATC
AATGGGCGTGGATAGCGGTTTGACTCACGGGGATTTCCAAGTCTCCACCCCATTGACGTCAATGGGAGTT
TGTTTTGGCACCAAAATCAACGGGACTTTCCAAAATGTCGTAACAACTCCGCCCCATTGACGCAAATGGG
CGGTAGGCGTGTACGGTGGGAGGTCTATATAAGCAGAGCTCGTTTAGTGAACCGTCAGATCGCCTGGAGA
CGCCATCCACGCTGTTTTGACCTCCATAGAAGACACCGGGACCGATCCAGCCTCCGCGGCCGGGAACGGT
GCATTGGAACGCGGATTCCCCGTGCCAAGAGTGACGTAAGTACCGCCTATAGAGTCTATAGGCCCACCCC
CTTGGCTTCGTTAGAACGCGGCTACAATTAATACATAACCTTATGTATCATACACATACGATTTAGGTGA
CACTATAGAATAACATCCACTTTGCCTTTCTCTCCACAGGTGTCCACTCCCAGGTCCAACTGCACCTCGG
TTCTATCGAAAACGCGCCTGCTAGCGCCACCATGAAGACCATCATTGCCCTGAGCTACATCTTCTGCCTG
GTGTTCGCTGCGGCCGCCCAAGTGACAATTGAAGCCCAGCCTCCTAAGGTGTCCGAGGGCAAAGATGTGC
TGCTGCTGGTGCACAACCTGCCTCAGAATCTGACCGGCTACATCTGGTACAAGGGCCAGATCCGGGACCT
GTACCACTACATCACCAGCTACGTGGTGGACGGCCAGATCATCATCTACGGCCCTGCCTACTCTGGCAGA
GAGACAGCCTATAGCAACGCCAGCCTGCTGATCCAGAACGTGACAAGAGAGGATGCCGGCAGCTACACCC
TGCACATCATTAAGAGAGGCGACGGCACAAGAGGCGTGACAGGCTACTTCACCTTCACACTGTACCTGGA
AACCCCTAAGCCTAGCATCAGCAGCTCCAATCTGAACCCCAGAGAAGCCATGGAAACCGTGATCCTGACC
TGCGATCCCGAGACACCTGATACAAGCTACCAGTGGTGGATGAACGGCCAGAGCCTGCCTATGACACACA
GATTCCAGCTGAGCGAGACAAACAGAACCCTGTTCCTGTTCGGCGTGACCAAGTACACAGCCGGACCTTA
CGAGTGCGAGATCAGAAATTCTGGCAGCGCCAGCAGATCTGACCCCGTGACACTGAATCTGCTGCACGGC
CCCGATCTGCCTAGAATTCACCCCTCCTACACCAACTACAGAAGCGGCGACAACCTGTACCTGAGCTGCT
TCGCCAACAGCAACCCTCCTGCTCAGTACAGCTGGACCATCAACGGCAAGTTTCAGCAGAGCGGCCAGAA
CCTGTTCATTCCTCAGATCACCACCAAGCACAGCGGCCTGTATGTGTGCTCTGTGCGGAATTCTGCCACC
GGCGAGGAAAGCTCTACCAGCCTGACAGTGAAAGTGTCCGCCAGCACCAGAATCGGACTGCTGCCACTGC
TGAACCCTACAGGCGCGCCGGGCGGCGACAAGACCCACACCTGCCCCCCCTGCCCAGCTCCAGAACTGCT
GGGAGGGCCTTCCGTGTTCCTGTTCCCCCCCAAGCCCAAGGACACCCTGATGATCAGCAGGACCCCCGAG
GTGACCTGCGTGGTGGTGGCCGTGTCCCACGAGGACCCAGAGGTGAAGTTCAACTGGTACGTGGACGGCG
TGGAGGTGCACAACGCCAAGACCAAGCCCAGAGAGGAGCAGTACAACAGCACCTACAGGGTGGTGTCCGT
GCTGACCGTGCTGCACCAGGACTGGCTGAACGGCAAAGAATACAAGTGCAAAGTCTCCAACAAGGCCCTG
GCTGCCCCAATCGAAAAGACAATCAGCAAGGCCAAGGGCCAGCCACGGGAGCCCCAGGTGTACACCCTGC
CCCCCAGCCGGGAGGAGATGACCAAGAACCAGGTGTCCCTGACCTGTCTGGTGAAGGGCTTCTACCCCAG
CGATATCGCCGTGGAGTGGGAGAGCAACGGCCAGCCCGAGAACAACTACAAGACCACCCCCCCAGTGCTG
GACAGCGACGGCAGCTTCTTCCTGTACAGCAAGCTGACCGTGGACAAGTCCAGGTGGCAGCAGGGCAACG
TGTTCAGCTGCAGCGTGATGCACGAGGCCCTGCACAACCACTACACCCAGAAGTCCCTGAGCCTGAGCCC
CGGCGGCAGCGGTCTTAATGATATTTTCGAGGCTCAGAAGATTGAGTGGCATGAACACCACCACCATCAC
CACTAAGGCCGGCCTGTAGTCACTGGCACAACGCGTTACCCGGTAAGCCAATCGGGTATACACGGTCGTC
ATACTGCAGACAGGGTTCTTCTACTTTGCAAGATAGTCTTGAGTAGTAAAATAAATAGATAGAGAAAATC
AGCCTCGACTGTGCCTTCTAGTTGCCAGCCATCTGTTGTTTGCCCCTCCCCCGTGCCTTCCTTGACCCTG
GAAGGTGCCACTCCCACTGTCCTTTCCTAATAAAATGAGGAAATTGCATCACAACACTCAACCCTATCTC
GGTCTATTCTTTTGATTTATAAGGGATTTTGCCGATTTCGGCCTATTGGTTAAAAAATGAGCTGATTTAA
CAAAAATTTAACGCGAATTAATTCTGTGGAATGTGTGTCAGTTAGGGTGTGGAAAGTCCCCAGGCTCCCC
AGCAGGCAGAAGTATGCAAAGCATGCATCTCAATTAGTCAGCAACCAGGTGTGGAAAGTCCCCAGGCTCC
CCAGCAGGCAGAAGTATGCAAAGCATGCATCTCAATTAGTCAGCAACCATAGTCCCGCCCCTAACTCCGC
CCATCCCGCCCCTAACTCCGCCCAGTTCCGCCCATTCTCCGCCCCATGGCTGACTAATTTTTTTTATTTA
TGCAGAGGCCGAGGCCGCCTCTGCCTCTGAGCTATTCCAGAAGTAGTGAGGAGGCTTTTTTGGAGGCCTA
GGCTTTTGCAAAAAGCTCCCGGGAGCTTGTATATCCATTTTCGGATCTGATCAGCACGTGTTGACAATTA
ATCATCGGCATAGTATATCGGCATAGTATAATACGACAAGGTGAGGAACTAAACCATGACCGAGTACAAG
CCCACGGTGCGCCTCGCCACCCGCGACGACGTCCCCAGGGCCGTACGCACCCTCGCCGCCGCGTTCGCCG
ACTACCCCGCCACGCGCCACACCGTCGATCCGGACCGCCACATCGAGCGGGTCACCGAGCTGCAAGAACT
CTTCCTCACGCGCGTCGGGCTCGACATCGGCAAGGTGTGGGTCGCGGACGACGGCGCCGCGGTGGCGGTC
TGGACCACGCCGGAGAGCGTCGAAGCGGGGGCGGTGTTCGCCGAGATCGGCCCGCGCATGGCCGAGTTGA
GCGGTTCCCGGCTGGCCGCGCAGCAACAGATGGAAGGCCTCCTGGCGCCGCACCGGCCCAAGGAGCCCGC
GTGGTTCCTGGCCACCGTCGGCGTCTCGCCCGACCACCAGGGCAAGGGTCTGGGCAGCGCCGTCGTGCTC
CCCGGAGTGGAGGCGGCCGAGCGCGCCGGGGTGCCCGCCTTCCTGGAGACATCCGCGCCCCGCAACCTCC
CCTTCTACGAGCGGCTCGGCTTCACCGTCACCGCCGACGTCGAGGTGCCCGAAGGACCGCGCACCTGGTG
CATGACCCGCAAGCCCGGTGCCTGACACGTGCTACGAGATTTCGATTCCACCGCCGCCTTCTATGAAAGG
TTGGGCTTCGGAATCGTTTTCCGGGACGCCGGCTGGATGATCCTCCAGCGCGGGGATCTCATGCTGGAGT
TCTTCGCCCACCCCAACTTGTTTATTGCAGCTTATAATGGTTACAAATAAAGCAATAGCATCACAAATTT
CACAAATAAAGCATTTTTTTCACTGCATTCTAGTTGTGGTTTGTCCAAACTCATCAATGTATCTTATCAT
GTCTGTATACCGTCGACCTCTAGCTAGAGCTTGGCGTAATCATGGTCATTACCAATGCTTAATCAGTGAG
GCACCTATCTCAGCGATCTGTCTATTTCGTTCATCCATAGTTGCCTGACTCCCCGTCGTGTAGATAACTA
CGATACGGGAGGGCTTACCATCTGGCCCCAGCGCTGCGATGATACCGCGAGAACCACGCTCACCGGCTCC
GGATTTATCAGCAATAAACCAGCCAGCCGGAAGGGCCGAGCGCAGAAGTGGTCCTGCAACTTTATCCGCC
TCCATCCAGTCTATTAATTGTTGCCGGGAAGCTAGAGTAAGTAGTTCGCCAGTTAATAGTTTGCGCAACG
TTGTTGCCATCGCTACAGGCATCGTGGTGTCACGCTCGTCGTTTGGTATGGCTTCATTCAGCTCCGGTTC
CCAACGATCAAGGCGAGTTACATGATCCCCCATGTTGTGCAAAAAAGCGGTTAGCTCCTTCGGTCCTCCG
ATCGTTGTCAGAAGTAAGTTGGCCGCAGTGTTATCACTCATGGTTATGGCAGCACTGCATAATTCTCTTA
CTGTCATGCCATCCGTAAGATGCTTTTCTGTGACTGGTGAGTACTCAACCAAGTCATTCTGAGAATAGTG
TATGCGGCGACCGAGTTGCTCTTGCCCGGCGTCAATACGGGATAATACCGCGCCACATAGCAGAACTTTA
AAAGTGCTCATCATTGGAAAACGTTCTTCGGGGCGAAAACTCTCAAGGATCTTACCGCTGTTGAGATCCA
GTTCGATGTAACCCACTCGTGCACCCAACTGATCTTCAGCATCTTTTACTTTCACCAGCGTTTCTGGGTG
AGCAAAAACAGGAAGGCAAAATGCCGCAAAAAAGGGAATAAGGGCGACACGGAAATGTTGAATACTCATA
TTCTTCCTT
Features (pLannotate 1.2.2; 21 found; start..end, strand, type, name):
    119..143     -  CDS            KanR (fragment): aminoglycoside phosphotransferase; aph(3')-Ia; confers resistance to kanamycin
    254..842     +  rep_origin     ori: high-copy-number ColE1/pMB1/pBR322/pUC origin of replication
   1067..1084    +  terminator     rrnB T2 terminator (fragment): transcription terminator T2 from the E. coli rrnB gene
   1109..1128    -  CDS            lacZα (fragment): LacZα fragment of β-galactosidase; lacZ fragment
   1584..1600    +  protein_bind   lac operator: The lac repressor binds to the lac operator to inhibit transcription in E. coli. This inhibition can be relieved by adding lactose or isopropyl-β-D-thiogalactopyranoside (IPTG). lac repressor encoded by lacI
   1843..2146    +  enhancer       CMV enhancer: human cytomegalovirus immediate early enhancer
   2147..2350    +  promoter       CMV promoter: human cytomegalovirus (CMV) immediate early promoter
   2486..2529    +  intron         CMV intron (fragment): modified intron A from human cytomegalovirus
   2581..2599    +  promoter       SP6 promoter: promoter for bacteriophage SP6 RNA polymerase
   2603..2640    +  CDS            IgH signal sequence (fragment): signal sequence from the mouse immunoglobulin heavy chain variable region
   2746..3648    +  CDS            PSG5 (fragment): PSG5_HUMAN - Experimental evidence at protein level: Swiss-Prot protein existence level 1. From Homo sapiens (Human).
   3667..4344    +  CDS            IGHG1 (fragment): IGHG1_HUMAN - Experimental evidence at protein level: Swiss-Prot protein existence level 1. Constant region of immunoglobulin heavy chains. Immunoglobulins, also known as antibodies, are membrane-bound or secreted glycoproteins produced by B lymphocytes. In the recognition phase of humoral immunity, the membrane-bound immunoglobulins serve as receptors which, upon binding of a specific antigen, trigger the clonal expansion and differentiation of B lymphocytes into immunoglobulins- secreting plasma cells. Secreted immunoglobulins mediate the effector phase of humoral immunity, which results in
   4559..4670    +  polyA_signal   bGH poly(A) signal: bovine growth hormone polyadenylation signal
   4671..4779    +  rep_origin     f1 ori (fragment): f1 bacteriophage origin of replication; arrow indicates direction of (+) strand synthesis
   4793..5122    +  promoter       SV40 promoter: SV40 enhancer and early promoter
   5170..5217    +  promoter       EM7 promoter: synthetic bacterial promoter&nbsp
   5236..5835    +  CDS            PuroR (fragment): puromycin N-acetyltransferase; pac from Streptomyces; confers resistance to puromycin
   5845..5970    +  CDS            ble (fragment): BLE_KLEPN - Experimental evidence at protein level: Swiss-Prot protein existence level 1. Binding protein with a strong affinity to the bleomycin family of antibiotics. Binds to CL990; an antimitotic-antibiotic compound. From Klebsiella pneumoniae.
   5965..6086    +  polyA_signal   SV40 poly(A) signal: SV40 polyadenylation signal
   6139..6999    -  CDS            AmpR: β-lactamase; bla; confers resistance to ampicillin, carbenicillin, and related antibiotics
   7002..89      -  promoter       AmpR promoter (fragment) (across the origin): bla
