[The description below was written by a language model from this plasmid's Addgene catalogue record and pLannotate feature annotations shown in this document.]
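Description:
pD649-HAsp-PSG2-Fc(DAPA)-AviTag-6xHis is a mammalian expression plasmid of about 7 kb, built on the pD649 backbone, for producing a secreted, Fc-fused form of human pregnancy-specific glycoprotein 2 (PSG2). It is maintained in E. coli at high copy through a ColE1/pUC-type origin and selected with ampicillin via a full-length β-lactamase gene. The annotation also shows an SV40 promoter/EM7 promoter unit driving a puromycin N-acetyltransferase gene with an SV40 poly(A) signal, which could in principle allow puromycin selection in mammalian cells, although the record does not describe such use. Short fragments of KanR, lacZα, ble and the f1 origin appear to be backbone remnants.

The expression cassette uses the CMV enhancer and immediate-early promoter, followed by a fragment of CMV intron A and an SP6 promoter, which also serves as the 5′ sequencing primer site. The name indicates an HA signal peptide ("HAsp"), whereas the automated annotation labels a short leader there as an IgH signal sequence fragment. The 903 bp PSG2 insert sits between retained NotI and AscI sites. The annotation tool calls it a PSG5 fragment, probably reflecting similarity among PSG family members. It is fused at its C terminus to a human IgG1 Fc carrying the D265A and P329A (DAPA) substitutions, generally used to reduce Fc effector interactions, then an AviTag for site-specific biotinylation and a 6xHis tag for affinity purification; these two tags are not annotated separately. A bGH poly(A) signal ends the transcript.

The plasmid belongs to a collection made for a human IgSF cell-surface protein interaction screen. The depositor notes that some members may carry an IS4-like transposase insertion upstream of the CMV promoter, though none is annotated here.
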