Addgene plasmid #156738: pD649-HAsp-PSG2-Fc(DAPA)-AviTag-6xHis
Purpose: Mammalian expression of secreted protein fused to Fc(DAPA)-Avi-6xHis.
Depositing lab: Chris Garcia. Depositing organization: Stanford University. Publication: A Human IgSF Cell-Surface Interactome Reveals a Complex Network of Protein-Protein Interactions. Wojtowicz WM, Vielmetter J, Fernandes RA, Siepe DH, Eastman CL, Chisholm GB, Cox S, Klock H, Anderson PW, Rue SM, Miller JJ, Glaser SM, Bragstad ML, Vance J, Lam AW, Lesley SA, Zinn K, Garcia KC. Cell. 2020 Aug 20;182(4):1027-1043.e17. doi: 10.1016/j.cell.2020.07.025. PubMed 32822567.
Backbone
  Vector backbone: pD649
  Backbone size w/o insert (bp): 6106
  Vector type: Mammalian Expression
Growth in bacteria
  Bacterial resistance: Ampicillin, 100 μg/mL
  Growth temperature: 37°C
  Growth strain: DH5alpha
  Copy number: High Copy
Gene/Insert
  Gene/Insert name: PSG2
  Species: H. sapiens (human)
  Insert size (bp): 903
  Mutation: Fc region of human IgG contains D265A and P329A mutations (DAPA)
  Entrez Gene: PSG2 (a.k.a. CEA, PSBG2, PSG1)
  Promoter: CMV/SP6
  Tag / fusion protein: Fc(DAPA)-AviTag-6xHis (C terminal on backbone)
  Cloning method: Restriction Enzyme; 5′ cloning site GCGGCCGC (not destroyed); 3′ cloning site GGCGCGCC (not destroyed)
  Sequencing primers: 5′ ATTTAGGTGACACTATAG; 3′ CACGTACCAGTTGAACTTCACC
Resource information
  A portion of this plasmid was derived from a plasmid made by: synthesis by ThermoFisher
Terms and licenses: Academic/Nonprofit Terms; Industry Terms: Not Available to Industry
Depositor comments: Some plasmids in this collection may have an IS4-like element ISVsa5 family transposase upstream of the CMV promoter.
How to cite: pD649-HAsp-PSG2-Fc(DAPA)-AviTag-6xHis was a gift from Chris Garcia (Addgene plasmid # 156738 ; http://n2t.net/addgene:156738 ; RRID:Addgene_156738)
