>Addgene plasmid #156738 | pD649-HAsp-PSG2-Fc(DAPA)-AviTag-6xHis | depositor partial sequence | sequence record 302586 | insert (secreted protein)
CAAGTGACAATTGAAGCCCAGCCTCCTAAGGTGTCCGAGGGCAAAGATGTGCTGCTGCTGGTGCACAACC
TGCCTCAGAATCTGACCGGCTACATCTGGTACAAGGGCCAGATCCGGGACCTGTACCACTACATCACCAG
CTACGTGGTGGACGGCCAGATCATCATCTACGGCCCTGCCTACTCTGGCAGAGAGACAGCCTATAGCAAC
GCCAGCCTGCTGATCCAGAACGTGACAAGAGAGGATGCCGGCAGCTACACCCTGCACATCATTAAGAGAG
GCGACGGCACAAGAGGCGTGACAGGCTACTTCACCTTCACACTGTACCTGGAAACCCCTAAGCCTAGCAT
CAGCAGCTCCAATCTGAACCCCAGAGAAGCCATGGAAACCGTGATCCTGACCTGCGATCCCGAGACACCT
GATACAAGCTACCAGTGGTGGATGAACGGCCAGAGCCTGCCTATGACACACAGATTCCAGCTGAGCGAGA
CAAACAGAACCCTGTTCCTGTTCGGCGTGACCAAGTACACAGCCGGACCTTACGAGTGCGAGATCAGAAA
TTCTGGCAGCGCCAGCAGATCTGACCCCGTGACACTGAATCTGCTGCACGGCCCCGATCTGCCTAGAATT
CACCCCTCCTACACCAACTACAGAAGCGGCGACAACCTGTACCTGAGCTGCTTCGCCAACAGCAACCCTC
CTGCTCAGTACAGCTGGACCATCAACGGCAAGTTTCAGCAGAGCGGCCAGAACCTGTTCATTCCTCAGAT
CACCACCAAGCACAGCGGCCTGTATGTGTGCTCTGTGCGGAATTCTGCCACCGGCGAGGAAAGCTCTACC
AGCCTGACAGTGAAAGTGTCCGCCAGCACCAGAATCGGACTGCTGCCACTGCTGAACCCTACA
